>Addgene plasmid #47297 | TAL3578 | depositor partial sequence | sequence record 67384 | Insert sequence
ATGGACTACAAAGACCATGACGGTGATTATAAAGATCATGACATCGATTACAAGGATGACGATGACAAGA
TGGCCCCCAAGAAGAAGAGGAAGGTGGGCATTCACCGCGGGGTACCTATGGTGGACTTGAGGACACTCGG
TTATTCGCAACAGCAACAGGAGAAAATCAAGCCTAAGGTCAGGAGCACCGTCGCGCAACACCACGAGGCG
CTTGTGGGGCATGGCTTCACTCATGCGCATATTGTCGCGCTTTCACAGCACCCTGCGGCGCTTGGGACGG
TGGCTGTCAAATACCAAGATATGATTGCGGCCCTGCCCGAAGCCACGCACGAGGCAATTGTAGGGGTCGG
TAAACAGTGGTCGGGAGCGCGAGCACTTGAGGCGCTGCTGACTGTGGCGGGTGAGCTTAGGGGGCCTCCG
CTCCAGCTCGACACCGGGCAGCTGCTGAAGATCGCGAAGAGAGGGGGAGTAACAGCGGTAGAGGCAGTGC
ACGCCTGGCGCAATGCGCTCACCGGGGCCCCCTTGAACCTGACCCCAGACCAGGTAGTCGCAATCGCGTC
AAACGGAGGGGGAAAGCAAGCCCTGGAAACCGTGCAAAGGTTGTTGCCGGTCCTTTGTCAAGACCACGGC
CTTACACCGGAGCAAGTCGTGGCCATTGCAAATAATAACGGTGGCAAACAGGCTCTTGAGACGGTTCAGA
GACTTCTCCCAGTTCTCTGTCAAGCCCACGGGCTGACTCCCGATCAAGTTGTAGCGATTGCGTCCAACGG
TGGAGGGAAACAAGCATTGGAGACTGTCCAACGGCTCCTTCCCGTGTTGTGTCAAGCCCACGGTTTGACG
CCTGCACAAGTGGTCGCCATCGCCTCGAATGGCGGCGGTAAGCAGGCGCTGGAAACAGTACAGCGCCTGC
TGCCTGTACTGTGCCAGGATCATGGACTGACCCCAGACCAGGTAGTCGCAATCGCGTCACATGACGGGGG
AAAGCAAGCCCTGGAAACCGTGCAAAGGTTGTTGCCGGTCCTTTGTCAAGACCACGGCCTTACACCGGAG
CAAGTCGTGGCCATTGCAAGCAATGGGGGTGGCAAACAGGCTCTTGAGACGGTTCAGAGACTTCTCCCAG
TTCTCTGTCAAGCCCACGGGCTGACTCCCGATCAAGTTGTAGCGATTGCGAATAACAATGGAGGGAAACA
AGCATTGGAGACTGTCCAACGGCTCCTTCCCGTGTTGTGTCAAGCCCACGGTTTGACGCCTGCACAAGTG
GTCGCCATCGCCAACAACAACGGCGGTAAGCAGGCGCTGGAAACAGTACAGCGCCTGCTGCCTGTACTGT
GCCAGGATCATGGACTGACCCCAGACCAGGTAGTCGCAATCGCGAACAATAATGGGGGAAAGCAAGCCCT
GGAAACCGTGCAAAGGTTGTTGCCGGTCCTTTGTCAAGACCACGGCCTTACACCGGAGCAAGTCGTGGCC
ATTGCAAGCAACATCGGTGGCAAACAGGCTCTTGAGACGGTTCAGAGACTTCTCCCAGTTCTCTGTCAAG
CCCACGGGCTGACTCCCGATCAAGTTGTAGCGATTGCGAATAACAATGGAGGGAAACAAGCATTGGAGAC
TGTCCAACGGCTCCTTCCCGTGTTGTGTCAAGCCCACGGTTTGACGCCTGCACAAGTGGTCGCCATCGCC
AACAACAACGGCGGTAAGCAGGCGCTGGAAACAGTACAGCGCCTGCTGCCTGTACTGTGCCAGGATCATG
GACTGACCCCAGACCAGGTAGTCGCAATCGCGTCAAACGGAGGGGGAAAGCAAGCCCTGGAAACCGTGCA
AAGGTTGTTGCCGGTCCTTTGTCAAGACCACGGCCTTACACCGGAGCAAGTCGTGGCCATTGCAAATAAT
AACGGTGGCAAACAGGCTCTTGAGACGGTTCAGAGACTTCTCCCAGTTCTCTGTCAAGCCCACGGGCTGA
CTCCCGATCAAGTTGTAGCGATTGCGTCGCATGACGGAGGGAAACAAGCATTGGAGACTGTCCAACGGCT
CCTTCCCGTGTTGTGTCAAGCCCACGGTCTGACACCCGAACAGGTGGTCGCCATTGCTTCTAATGGGGGA
GGACGGCCAGCCTTGGAG
