>Addgene plasmid #47297 | TAL3578 | addgene partial sequence | sequence record 69151 | JDS-TALEN-F 5'-TAGGGGTCGGTAAACAGTGG-3'
TGTGGCGGGTGAGCTTAGGGGGCCTCCGCTCCAGCTCGACACCGGGCAGCTGCTGAAGATCGCGAAGAGA
GGGGGAGTAACAGCGGTAGAGGCAGTGCACGCCTGGCGCAATGCGCTCACCGGGGCCCCCTTGAACCTGA
CCCCAGACCAGGTAGTCGCAATCGCGTCAAACGGAGGGGGAAAGCAAGCCCTGGAAACCGTGCAAAGGTT
GTTGCCGGTCCTTTGTCAAGACCACGGCCTTACACCGGAGCAAGTCGTGGCCATTGCAAATAATAACGGT
GGCAAACAGGCTCTTGAGACGGTTCAGAGACTTCTCCCAGTTCTCTGTCAAGCCCACGGGCTGACTCCCG
ATCAAGTTGTAGCGATTGCGTCCAACGGTGGAGGGAAACAAGCATTGGAGACTGTCCAACGGCTCCTTCC
CGTGTTGTGTCAAGCCCACGGTTTGACGCCTGCACAAGTGGTCGCCATCGCCTCGAATGGCGGCGGTAAG
CAGGCGCTGGAAACAGTACAGCGCCTGCTGCCTGTACTGTGCCAGGATCATGGACTGACCCCAGACCAGG
TAGTCGCAATCGCGTCACATGACGGGGGAAAGCAAGCCCTGGAAACCGTGCAAAGGTTGTTGCCGGTCCT
TTGTCAAGACCACGGCCTTACACCGGAGCAAGTCGTGGCCATTGCAAGCAATGGGGGTGGCAAACAGGCT
CTTGAGACGGTTCAGAGACTTCTCCCAGTTCTCTGTCAAGCCCACGGGCTGACTCCCGATCAAGTTGTAG
CGATTGCGAATAACAATGGAGGGAAACAAGCATTGGAGACTGTCCAACGGCTCCTTCCCGTGTTGTGTCA
AGCCCAC
