[The description below was written by a language model from this plasmid's Addgene catalogue record.]
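Description:
TAL3578 is a TALEN expression plasmid encoding the left-hand monomer of a nuclease pair directed against the zebrafish (D. rerio) TIMM22 gene, part of a zebrafish community set of engineered TAL effector nucleases. It is built on the JDS78 backbone (about 6.4 kb without insert), a vector classed as mammalian expression with a T7 promoter. It is maintained as a high-copy plasmid in E. coli under ampicillin selection. The record includes no feature table, so the replication origin and other backbone elements are not itemised.

The roughly 1.3 kb insert is a custom array of TAL effector repeats, each of which recognises one base of the chosen left half-site. It was cloned into the backbone through BsmBI sites that were destroyed in the process, as is typical of type IIS assembly, which leaves seamless junctions. The backbone supplies the flanking coding sequence, so the finished open reading frame carries an N-terminal 3X Flag tag for detection and a C-terminal wild-type FokI nuclease domain. Because FokI cuts only as a dimer, this construct has to be used with the matching right-hand TALEN, which binds the opposite strand. The two together make a double-strand break in the spacer between the half-sites, and error-prone repair of that break can produce disruptive indels.

Expression is driven by the CMV promoter in transfected cells. The T7 designation suggests the plasmid can also act as a template for in vitro transcription of TALEN mRNA, which fits the associated work on targeted gene disruption in somatic zebrafish cells. The depositor advises confirming the plasmid by diagnostic restriction digest before use, a sensible check given how repetitive TAL arrays are.
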