Addgene plasmid #47297: TAL3578
Depositing lab: Keith Joung. Depositing organization: Massachusetts General Hospital. Publication: Targeted gene disruption in somatic zebrafish cells using engineered TALENs. Sander JD, Cade L, Khayter C, Reyon D, Peterson RT, Joung JK, Yeh JR. Nat Biotechnol. 2011 Aug 5;29(8):697-8. doi: 10.1038/nbt.1934. PubMed 21822241.
Backbone
  Vector backbone: JDS78
  Backbone manufacturer: Addgene plasmid #32290
  Backbone size w/o insert (bp): 6447
  Vector type: Mammalian Expression ; T7
Growth in bacteria
  Bacterial resistance: Ampicillin, 100 μg/mL
  Growth temperature: 37°C
  Growth strain: XL1 Blue
  Copy number: High Copy
Gene/Insert
  Gene/Insert name: ZebrafishCommunity-TIMM22-left (alt name: TIMM22)
  Species: D. rerio (zebrafish)
  Insert size (bp): 1328
  Promoter: CMV
  Tag / fusion protein: 3X Flag (N terminal on backbone); WT FOKI (C terminal on backbone)
  Cloning method: Restriction Enzyme; 5′ cloning site BsmBI (destroyed during cloning); 3′ cloning site BsmBI (destroyed during cloning)
  Sequencing primers: 5′ CMV-F; 3′ BGH-rev
Terms and licenses: Academic/Nonprofit Terms; Industry Terms: Not Available to Industry
Depositor comments: Target binding site: TTGTTCTGGGAGGTGCT It is strongly recommended that users perform a diagnostic digest to verify this plasmid prior to use. For example, a double digest of the plasmid with BamHI and KpnI should result in two bands at 2.3kb and 5.8kb.
How to cite: TAL3578 was a gift from Keith Joung (Addgene plasmid # 47297 ; http://n2t.net/addgene:47297 ; RRID:Addgene_47297)
